>Addgene plasmid #231022 | pLV-hU6-FOXP2_sgRNA1-hUbC-dCas9-KRAB-T2a-GFP | addgene full sequence | sequence record 459301 | Addgene NGS Result
GACATTGATTATTGACTAGTTATTAATAGTAATCAATTACGGGGTCATTAGTTCATAGCCCATATATGGA
GTTCCGCGTTACATAACTTACGGTAAATGGCCCGCCTGGCTGACCGCCCAACGACCCCCGCCCATTGACG
TCAATAATGACGTATGTTCCCATAGTAACGCCAATAGGGACTTTCCATTGACGTCAATGGGTGGAGTATT
TACGGTAAACTGCCCACTTGGCAGTACATCAAGTGTATCATATGCCAAGTACGCCCCCTATTGACGTCAA
TGACGGTAAATGGCCCGCCTGGCATTATGCCCAGTACATGACCTTATGGGACTTTCCTACTTGGCAGTAC
ATCTACGTATTAGTCATCGCTATTACCATGGTGATGCGGTTTTGGCAGTACATCAATGGGCGTGGATAGC
GGTTTGACTCACGGGGATTTCCAAGTCTCCACCCCATTGACGTCAATGGGAGTTTGTTTTGGCACCAAAA
TCAACGGGACTTTCCAAAATGTCGTAACAACTCCGCCCCATTGACGCAAATGGGCGGTAGGCGTGTACGG
TGGGAGGTCTATATAAGCAGCGCGTTTTGCCTGTACTGGGTCTCTCTGGTTAGACCAGATCTGAGCCTGG
GAGCTCTCTGGCTAACTAGGGAACCCACTGCTTAAGCCTCAATAAAGCTTGCCTTGAGTGCTTCAAGTAG
TGTGTGCCCGTCTGTTGTGTGACTCTGGTAACTAGAGATCCCTCAGACCCTTTTAGTCAGTGTGGAAAAT
CTCTAGCAGTGGCGCCCGAACAGGGACTTGAAAGCGAAAGGGAAACCAGAGGAGCTCTCTCGACGCAGGA
CTCGGCTTGCTGAAGCGCGCACGGCAAGAGGCGAGGGGCGGCGACTGGTGAGTACGCCAAAAATTTTGAC
TAGCGGAGGCTAGAAGGAGAGAGATGGGTGCGAGAGCGTCAGTATTAAGCGGGGGAGAATTAGATCGCGA
TGGGAAAAAATTCGGTTAAGGCCAGGGGGAAAGAAAAAATATAAATTAAAACATATAGTATGGGCAAGCA
GGGAGCTAGAACGATTCGCAGTTAATCCTGGCCTGTTAGAAACATCAGAAGGCTGTAGACAAATACTGGG
ACAGCTACAACCATCCCTTCAGACAGGATCAGAAGAACTTAGATCATTATATAATACAGTAGCAACCCTC
TATTGTGTGCATCAAAGGATAGAGATAAAAGACACCAAGGAAGCTTTAGACAAGATAGAGGAAGAGCAAA
ACAAAAGTAAGACCACCGCACAGCAAGCGGCCGCTGATCTTCAGACCTGGAGGAGGAGATATGAGGGACA
ATTGGAGAAGTGAATTATATAAATATAAAGTAGTAAAAATTGAACCATTAGGAGTAGCACCCACCAAGGC
AAAGAGAAGAGTGGTGCAGAGAGAAAAAAGAGCAGTGGGAATAGGAGCTTTGTTCCTTGGGTTCTTGGGA
GCAGCAGGAAGCACTATGGGCGCAGCGTCAATGACGCTGACGGTACAGGCCAGACAATTATTGTCTGGTA
TAGTGCAGCAGCAGAACAATTTGCTGAGGGCTATTGAGGCGCAACAGCATCTGTTGCAACTCACAGTCTG
GGGCATCAAGCAGCTCCAGGCAAGAATCCTGGCTGTGGAAAGATACCTAAAGGATCAACAGCTCCTGGGG
ATTTGGGGTTGCTCTGGAAAACTCATTTGCACCACTGCTGTGCCTTGGAATGCTAGTTGGAGTAATAAAT
CTCTGGAACAGATTTGGAATCACACGACCTGGATGGAGTGGGACAGAGAAATTAACAATTACACAAGCTT
AATACACTCCTTAATTGAAGAATCGCAAAACCAGCAAGAAAAGAATGAACAAGAATTATTGGAATTAGAT
AAATGGGCAAGTTTGTGGAATTGGTTTAACATAACAAATTGGCTGTGGTATATAAAATTATTCATAATGA
TAGTAGGAGGCTTGGTAGGTTTAAGAATAGTTTTTGCTGTACTTTCTATAGTGAATAGAGTTAGGCAGGG
ATATTCACCATTATCGTTTCAGACCCACCTCCCAACCCCGAGGGGACCCGACAGGCCCGAAGGAATAGAA
GAAGAAGGTGGAGAGAGAGACAGAGACAGATCCATTCGATTAGTGAACGGATCGGCACTGCGTGCGCCAA
TTCTGCAGACAAATGGCAGTATTCATCCACAATTTTAAAAGAAAAGGGGGGATTGGGGGGTACAGTGCAG
GGGAAAGAATAGTAGACATAATAGCAACAGACATACAAACTAAAGAATTACAAAAACAAATTACAAAAAT
TCAAAATTTTCGGGTTTATTACAGGGACAGCAGAGATCCAGTTTGGTTAATTAATAACTTCGTATAGCAT
ACATTATACGAAGTTATTAAAAAAAAAGCACCGACTCGGTGCCACTTTTTCAAGTTGATAACGGACTAGC
CTTATTTTAACTTGCTATTTCTAGCTCTAAAACGTGTCTGGTCTCCCGGCTCCGGTGTTTCGTCCTTTCC
ACAAGATATATAAAGCCAAGAAATCGAAATACTTTCAAGTTACGGTAAGCATATGATAGTCCATTTTAAA
ACATAATTTTAAAACTGCAAACTACCCAAGAAATTATTACTTTCTACGTCACGTATTTTGTACTAATATC
TTTGTGTTTACAGTCAAATTAATTCCAATTATCTCTCTAACAGCCTTGTATCGTATATGCAAATATGAAG
GAATCATGGGAAATAGGCCCTCTTAATTAATTAACCCGTGTCGGCTCCAGATCTGGCCTCCGCGCCGGGT
TTTGGCGCCTCCCGCGGGCGCCCCCCTCCTCACGGCGAGCGCTGCCACGTCAGACGAAGGGCGCAGCGAG
CGTCCTGATCCTTCCGCCCGGACGCTCAGGACAGCGGCCCGCTGCTCATAAGACTCGGCCTTAGAACCCC
AGTATCAGCAGAAGGACATTTTAGGACGGGACTTGGGTGACTCTAGGGCACTGGTTTTCTTTCCAGAGAG
CGGAACAGGCGAGGAAAAGTAGTCCCTTCTCGGCGATTCTGCGGAGGGATCTCCGTGGGGCGGTGAACGC
CGATGATTATATAAGGACGCGCCGGGTGTGGCACAGCTAGTTCCGTCGCAGCCGGGATTTGGGTCGCGGT
TCTTGTTTGTGGATCGCTGTGATCGTCACTTGGTGAGTAGCGGGCTGCTGGGCTGGCCGGGGCTTTCGTG
GCCGCCGGGCCGCTCGGTGGGACGGAAGCGTGTGGAGAGACCGCCAAGGGCTGTAGTCTGGGTCCGCGAG
CAAGGTTGCCCTGAACTGGGGGTTGGGGGGAGCGCAGCAAAATGGCGGCTGTTCCCGAGTCTTGAATGGA
AGACGCTTGTGAGGCGGGCTGTGAGGTCGTTGAAACAAGGTGGGGGGCATGGTGGGCGGCAAGAACCCAA
GGTCTTGAGGCCTTCGCTAATGCGGGAAAGCTCTTATTCGGGTGAGATGGGCTGGGGCACCATCTGGGGA
CCCTGACGTGAAGTTTGTCACTGACTGGAGAACTCGGTTTGTCGTCTGTTGCGGGGGCGGCAGTTATGGC
GGTGCCGTTGGGCAGTGCACCCGTACCTTTGGGAGCGCGCGCCCTCGTCGTGTCGTGACGTCACCCGTTC
TGTTGGCTTATAATGCAGGGTGGGGCCACCTGCCGGTAGGTGTGCGGTAGGCTTTTCTCCGTCGCAGGAC
GCAGGGTTCGGGCCTAGGGTAGGCTCTCCTGAATCGACAGGCGCCGGACCTCTGGTGAGGGGAGGGATAA
GTGAGGCGTCAGTTTCTTTGGTCGGTTTTATGTACCTATCTTCTTAAGTAGCTGAAGCTCCGGTTTTGAA
CTATGCGCTCGGGGTTGGCGAGTGTGTTTTGTGAAGTTTTTTAGGCACCTTTTGAAATGTAATCATTTGG
GTCAATATGTAATTTTCAGTGTTAGACTAGTAAATTGTCCGCTAAATTCTGGCCGTTTTTGGCTTTTTTG
TTAGACGAAGCTTGGGCTGCAGGTCGACTCTAGAGCCACCATGGACTACAAAGACCATGACGGTGATTAT
AAAGATCATGACATCGATTACAAGGATGACGATGACAAGATGGCCCCCAAGAAGAAGAGGAAGGTGGGCC
GCGGAATGGACAAGAAGTACTCCATTGGGCTCGCCATCGGCACAAACAGCGTCGGCTGGGCCGTCATTAC
GGACGAGTACAAGGTGCCGAGCAAAAAATTCAAAGTTCTGGGCAATACCGATCGCCACAGCATAAAGAAG
AACCTCATTGGCGCCCTCCTGTTCGACTCCGGGGAAACCGCCGAAGCCACGCGGCTCAAAAGAACAGCAC
GGCGCAGATATACCCGCAGAAAGAATCGGATCTGCTACCTGCAGGAGATCTTTAGTAATGAGATGGCTAA
GGTGGATGACTCTTTCTTCCATAGGCTGGAGGAGTCCTTTTTGGTGGAGGAGGATAAAAAGCACGAGCGC
CACCCAATCTTTGGCAATATCGTGGACGAGGTGGCGTACCATGAAAAGTACCCAACCATATATCATCTGA
GGAAGAAGCTTGTAGACAGTACTGATAAGGCTGACTTGCGGTTGATCTATCTCGCGCTGGCGCATATGAT
CAAATTTCGGGGACACTTCCTCATCGAGGGGGACCTGAACCCAGACAACAGCGATGTCGACAAACTCTTT
ATCCAACTGGTTCAGACTTACAATCAGCTTTTCGAAGAGAACCCGATCAACGCATCCGGAGTTGACGCCA
AAGCAATCCTGAGCGCTAGGCTGTCCAAATCCCGGCGGCTCGAAAACCTCATCGCACAGCTCCCTGGGGA
GAAGAAGAACGGCCTGTTTGGTAATCTTATCGCCCTGTCACTCGGGCTGACCCCCAACTTTAAATCTAAC
TTCGACCTGGCCGAAGATGCCAAGCTTCAACTGAGCAAAGACACCTACGATGATGATCTCGACAATCTGC
TGGCCCAGATCGGCGACCAGTACGCAGACCTTTTTTTGGCGGCAAAGAACCTGTCAGACGCCATTCTGCT
GAGTGATATTCTGCGAGTGAACACGGAGATCACCAAAGCTCCGCTGAGCGCTAGTATGATCAAGCGCTAT
GATGAGCACCACCAAGACTTGACTTTGCTGAAGGCCCTTGTCAGACAGCAACTGCCTGAGAAGTACAAGG
AAATTTTCTTCGATCAGTCTAAAAATGGCTACGCCGGATACATTGACGGCGGAGCAAGCCAGGAGGAATT
TTACAAATTTATTAAGCCCATCTTGGAAAAAATGGACGGCACCGAGGAGCTGCTGGTAAAGCTTAACAGA
GAAGATCTGTTGCGCAAACAGCGCACTTTCGACAATGGAAGCATCCCCCACCAGATTCACCTGGGCGAAC
TGCACGCTATCCTCAGGCGGCAAGAGGATTTCTACCCCTTTTTGAAAGATAACAGGGAAAAGATTGAGAA
AATCCTCACATTTCGGATACCCTACTATGTAGGCCCCCTCGCCCGGGGAAATTCCAGATTCGCGTGGATG
ACTCGCAAATCAGAAGAGACCATCACTCCCTGGAACTTCGAGGAAGTCGTGGATAAGGGGGCCTCTGCCC
AGTCCTTCATCGAAAGGATGACTAACTTTGATAAAAATCTGCCTAACGAAAAGGTGCTTCCTAAACACTC
TCTGCTGTACGAGTACTTCACAGTTTATAACGAGCTCACCAAGGTCAAATACGTCACAGAAGGGATGAGA
AAGCCAGCATTCCTGTCTGGAGAGCAGAAGAAAGCTATCGTGGACCTCCTCTTCAAGACGAACCGGAAAG
TTACCGTGAAACAGCTCAAAGAAGACTATTTCAAAAAGATTGAATGTTTCGACTCTGTTGAAATCAGCGG
AGTGGAGGATCGCTTCAACGCATCCCTGGGAACGTATCACGATCTCCTGAAAATCATTAAAGACAAGGAC
TTCCTGGACAATGAGGAGAACGAGGACATTCTTGAGGACATTGTCCTCACCCTTACGTTGTTTGAAGATA
GGGAGATGATTGAAGAACGCTTGAAAACTTACGCTCATCTCTTCGACGACAAAGTCATGAAACAGCTCAA
GAGGCGCCGATATACAGGATGGGGGCGGCTGTCAAGAAAACTGATCAATGGGATCCGAGACAAGCAGAGT
GGAAAGACAATCCTGGATTTTCTTAAGTCCGATGGATTTGCCAACCGGAACTTCATGCAGTTGATCCATG
ATGACTCTCTCACCTTTAAGGAGGACATCCAGAAAGCACAAGTTTCTGGCCAGGGGGACAGTCTTCACGA
GCACATCGCTAATCTTGCAGGTAGCCCAGCTATCAAAAAGGGAATACTGCAGACCGTTAAGGTCGTGGAT
GAACTCGTCAAAGTAATGGGAAGGCATAAGCCCGAGAATATCGTTATCGAGATGGCCCGAGAGAACCAAA
CTACCCAGAAGGGACAGAAGAACAGTAGGGAAAGGATGAAGAGGATTGAAGAGGGTATAAAAGAACTGGG
GTCCCAAATCCTTAAGGAACACCCAGTTGAAAACACCCAGCTTCAGAATGAGAAGCTCTACCTGTACTAC
CTGCAGAACGGCAGGGACATGTACGTGGATCAGGAACTGGACATCAATCGGCTCTCCGACTACGACGTGG
ATGCCATCGTGCCCCAGTCTTTTCTCAAAGATGATTCTATTGATAATAAAGTGTTGACAAGATCCGATAA
AAATAGAGGGAAGAGTGATAACGTCCCCTCAGAAGAAGTTGTCAAGAAAATGAAAAATTATTGGCGGCAG
CTGCTGAACGCCAAACTGATCACACAACGGAAGTTCGATAATCTGACTAAGGCTGAACGAGGTGGCCTGT
CTGAGTTGGATAAAGCCGGCTTCATCAAAAGGCAGCTTGTTGAGACACGCCAGATCACCAAGCACGTGGC
CCAAATTCTCGATTCACGCATGAACACCAAGTACGATGAAAATGACAAACTGATTCGAGAGGTGAAAGTT
ATTACTCTGAAGTCTAAGCTGGTCTCAGATTTCAGAAAGGACTTTCAGTTTTATAAGGTGAGAGAGATCA
ACAATTACCACCATGCGCATGATGCCTACCTGAATGCAGTGGTAGGCACTGCACTTATCAAAAAATATCC
CAAGCTTGAATCTGAATTTGTTTACGGAGACTATAAAGTGTACGATGTTAGGAAAATGATCGCAAAGTCT
GAGCAGGAAATAGGCAAGGCCACCGCTAAGTACTTCTTTTACAGCAATATTATGAATTTTTTCAAGACCG
AGATTACACTGGCCAATGGAGAGATTCGGAAGCGACCACTTATCGAAACAAACGGAGAAACAGGAGAAAT
CGTGTGGGACAAGGGTAGGGATTTCGCGACAGTCCGGAAGGTCCTGTCCATGCCGCAGGTGAACATCGTT
AAAAAGACCGAAGTACAGACCGGAGGCTTCTCCAAGGAAAGTATCCTCCCGAAAAGGAACAGCGACAAGC
TGATCGCACGCAAAAAAGATTGGGACCCCAAGAAATACGGCGGATTCGATTCTCCTACAGTCGCTTACAG
TGTACTGGTTGTGGCCAAAGTGGAGAAAGGGAAGTCTAAAAAACTCAAAAGCGTCAAGGAACTGCTGGGC
ATCACAATCATGGAGCGATCAAGCTTCGAAAAAAACCCCATCGACTTTCTCGAGGCGAAAGGATATAAAG
AGGTCAAAAAAGACCTCATCATTAAGCTTCCCAAGTACTCTCTCTTTGAGCTTGAAAACGGCCGGAAACG
AATGCTCGCTAGTGCGGGCGAGCTGCAGAAAGGTAACGAGCTGGCACTGCCCTCTAAATACGTTAATTTC
TTGTATCTGGCCAGCCACTATGAAAAGCTCAAAGGGTCTCCCGAAGATAATGAGCAGAAGCAGCTGTTCG
TGGAACAACACAAACACTACCTTGATGAGATCATCGAGCAAATAAGCGAATTCTCCAAAAGAGTGATCCT
CGCCGACGCTAACCTCGATAAGGTGCTTTCTGCTTACAATAAGCACAGGGATAAGCCCATCAGGGAGCAG
GCAGAAAACATTATCCACTTGTTTACTCTGACCAACTTGGGCGCGCCTGCAGCCTTCAAGTACTTCGACA
CCACCATAGACAGAAAGCGGTACACCTCTACAAAGGAGGTCCTGGACGCCACACTGATTCATCAGTCAAT
TACGGGGCTCTATGAAACAAGAATCGACCTCTCTCAGCTCGGTGGAGACAGCAGGGCTGACCCCAAGAAG
AAGAGGAAGGTGGCTAGCGATGCTAAGTCACTGACTGCCTGGTCCCGGACACTGGTGACCTTCAAGGATG
TGTTTGTGGACTTCACCAGGGAGGAGTGGAAGCTGCTGGACACTGCTCAGCAGATCCTGTACAGAAATGT
GATGCTGGAGAACTATAAGAACCTGGTTTCCTTGGGTTATCAGCTTACTAAGCCAGATGTGATCCTCCGG
TTGGAGAAGGGAGAAGAGCCCTGGCTGGTGGAGAGAGAAATTCACCAAGAGACCCATCCTGATTCAGAGA
CTGCATTTGAAATCAAATCATCAGTTCCGAAAAAGAAACGCAAAGTTGCTAGCGAGGGCAGAGGAAGTCT
TCTAACATGCGGTGACGTGGAGGAGAATCCCGGCCCTGGTACCGTGAGCAAGGGCGAGGAGCTGTTCACC
GGGGTGGTGCCCATCCTGGTCGAGCTGGACGGCGACGTAAACGGCCACAAGTTCAGCGTGTCCGGCGAGG
GCGAGGGCGATGCCACCTACGGCAAGCTGACCCTGAAGTTCATCTGCACCACCGGCAAGCTGCCCGTGCC
CTGGCCCACCCTCGTGACCACCCTGACCTACGGCGTGCAGTGCTTCAGCCGCTACCCCGACCACATGAAG
CAGCACGACTTCTTCAAGTCCGCCATGCCCGAAGGCTACGTCCAGGAGCGCACCATCTTCTTCAAGGACG
ACGGCAACTACAAGACCCGCGCCGAGGTGAAGTTCGAGGGCGACACCCTGGTGAACCGCATCGAGCTGAA
GGGCATCGACTTCAAGGAGGACGGCAACATCCTGGGGCACAAGCTGGAGTACAACTACAACAGCCACAAC
GTCTATATCATGGCCGACAAGCAGAAGAACGGCATCAAGGTGAACTTCAAGATCCGCCACAACATCGAGG
ACGGCAGCGTGCAGCTCGCCGACCACTACCAGCAGAACACCCCCATCGGCGACGGCCCCGTGCTGCTGCC
CGACAACCACTACCTGAGCACCCAGTCCGCCCTGAGCAAAGACCCCAACGAGAAGCGCGATCACATGGTC
CTGCTGGAGTTCGTGACCGCCGCCGGGATCACTCTCGGCATGGACGAGCTGTACAAGACCGGTTGATAAT
AGATAACTTCGTATAGCATACATTATACGAAGTTATGAATTCGATATCAAGCTTATCGATAATCAACCTC
TGGATTACAAAATTTGTGAAAGATTGACTGGTATTCTTAACTATGTTGCTCCTTTTACGCTATGTGGATA
CGCTGCTTTAATGCCTTTGTATCATGCTATTGCTTCCCGTATGGCTTTCATTTTCTCCTCCTTGTATAAA
TCCTGGTTGCTGTCTCTTTATGAGGAGTTGTGGCCCGTTGTCAGGCAACGTGGCGTGGTGTGCACTGTGT
TTGCTGACGCAACCCCCACTGGTTGGGGCATTGCCACCACCTGTCAGCTCCTTTCCGGGACTTTCGCTTT
CCCCCTCCCTATTGCCACGGCGGAACTCATCGCCGCCTGCCTTGCCCGCTGCTGGACAGGGGCTCGGCTG
TTGGGCACTGACAATTCCGTGGTGTTGTCGGGGAAATCATCGTCCTTTCCTTGGCTGCTCGCCTGTGTTG
CCACCTGGATTCTGCGCGGGACGTCCTTCTGCTACGTCCCTTCGGCCCTCAATCCAGCGGACCTTCCTTC
CCGCGGCCTGCTGCCGGCTCTGCGGCCTCTTCCGCGTCTTCGCCTTCGCCCTCAGACGAGTCGGATCTCC
CTTTGGGCCGCCTCCCCGCATCGATACCGTCGACCTCGAGACCTAGAAAAACATGGAGCAATCACAAGTA
GCAATACAGCAGCTACCAATGCTGATTGTGCCTGGCTAGAAGCACAAGAGGAGGAGGAGGTGGGTTTTCC
AGTCACACCTCAGGTACCTTTAAGACCAATGACTTACAAGGCAGCTGTAGATCTTAGCCACTTTTTAAAA
GAAAAGGGGGGACTGGAAGGGCTAATTCACTCCCAACGAAGACAAGATATCCTTGATCTGTGGATCTACC
ACACACAAGGCTACTTCCCTGATTGGCAGAACTACACACCAGGGCCAGGGATCAGATATCCACTGACCTT
TGGATGGTGCTACAAGCTAGTACCAGTTGAGCAAGAGAAGGTAGAAGAAGCCAATGAAGGAGAGAACACC
CGCTTGTTACACCCTGTGAGCCTGCATGGGATGGATGACCCGGAGAGAGAAGTATTAGAGTGGAGGTTTG
ACAGCCGCCTAGCATTTCATCACATGGCCCGAGAGCTGCATCCGGACTGTACTGGGTCTCTCTGGTTAGA
CCAGATCTGAGCCTGGGAGCTCTCTGGCTAACTAGGGAACCCACTGCTTAAGCCTCAATAAAGCTTGCCT
TGAGTGCTTCAAGTAGTGTGTGCCCGTCTGTTGTGTGACTCTGGTAACTAGAGATCCCTCAGACCCTTTT
AGTCAGTGTGGAAAATCTCTAGCAGGGCCCGTTTAAACCCGCTGATCAGCCTCGACTGTGCCTTCTAGTT
GCCAGCCATCTGTTGTTTGCCCCTCCCCCGTGCCTTCCTTGACCCTGGAAGGTGCCACTCCCACTGTCCT
TTCCTAATAAAATGAGGAAATTGCATCGCATTGTCTGAGTAGGTGTCATTCTATTCTGGGGGGTGGGGTG
GGGCAGGACAGCAAGGGGGAGGATTGGGAAGACAATAGCAGGCATGCTGGGGATGCGGTGGGCTCTATGG
CTTCTGAGGCGGAAAGAACCAGCTGGGGCTCTAGGGGGTATCCCC
[124 nt withheld, positions 11036-11159]
C
[91 nt withheld, positions 11161-11251]
A
[49 nt withheld, positions 11253-11301]
CCTTTGACGTTGGAGTCCACGTTCTTT
[37 nt withheld, positions 11329-11365]
ACCCTATCTCGGTCTATTCTTTTGATTTATAAGGGATTTTGCCGATTTCGGCCTATTGGTTAAAAAATGA
GCTGATTTAACAAAAATTTAACGCGAATTAATTCTGTGGAATGTGTGTCAGTTAGGGTGTGGAAAGTCCC
CAGGCTCCCCAGCAGGCAGAAGTATGCAAAGCATGCATCTCAATTAGTCAGCAACCAGGTGTGGAAAGTC
CCCAGGCTCCCCAGCAGGCAGAAGTATGCAAAGCATGCATCTCAATTAGTCAGCAACCATAGTCCCGCCC
CTAACTCCGCCCATCCCGCCCCTAACTCCGCCCAGTTCCGCCCATTCTCCGCCCCATGGCTGACTAATTT
TTTTTATTTATGCAGAGGCCGAGGCCGCCTCTGCCTCTGAGCTATTCCAGAAGTAGTGAGGAGGCTTTTT
TGGAGGCCTAGGCTTTTGCAAAAAGCTCCCGGGAGCTTGTATATCCATTTTCGGATCTGATCAGCACGTG
TTGACAATTAATCATCGGCATAGTATATCGGCATAGTATAATACGACAAGGTGAGGAACTAAACCATGGC
CAAGTTGACCAGTGCCGTTCCGGTGCTCACCGCGCGCGACGTCGCCGGAGCGGTCGAGTTCTGGACCGAC
CGGCTCGGGTTCTCCCGGGACTTCGTGGAGGACGACTTCGCCGGTGTGGTCCGGGACGACGTGACCCTGT
TCATCAGCGCGGTCCAGGACCAGGTGGTGCCGGACAACACCCTGGCCTGGGTGTGGGTGCGCGGCCTGGA
CGAGCTGTACGCCGAGTGGTCGGAGGTCGTGTCCACGAACTTCCGGGACGCCTCCGGGCCGGCCATGACC
GAGATCGGCGAGCAGCCGTGGGGGCGGGAGTTCGCCCTGCGCGACCCGGCCGGCAACTGCGTGCACTTCG
TGGCCGAGGAGCAGGACTGACACGTGCTACGAGATTTCGATTCCACCGCCGCCTTCTATGAAAGGTTGGG
CTTCGGAATCGTTTTCCGGGACGCCGGCTGGATGATCCTCCAGCGCGGGGATCTCATGCTGGAGTTCTTC
GCCCACCCCAACTTGTTTATTGCAGCTTATAATGGTTACAAATAAAGCAATAGCATCACAAATTTCACAA
ATAAAGCATTTTTTTCACTGCATTCTAGTTGTGGTTTGTCCAAACTCATCAATGTATCTTATCATGTCTG
TATACCGTCGACCTCTAGCTAGAGCTTGGCGTAATCATGGTCATAGCTGTTTCCTGTGTGAAATTGTTAT
CCGCTCACAATTCCACACAACATACGAGCCGGAAGCATAAAGTGTAAAGCCTGGGGTGCCTAATGAGTGA
GCTAACTCACATTAATTGCGTTGCGCTCACTGCCCGCTTTCCAGTCGGGAAACCTGTCGTGCCAGCTGCA
TTAATGAATCGGCCAACGCGCGGGGAGAGGCGGTTTGCGTATTGGGCGCTCTTCCGCTTCCTCGCTCACT
GACTCGCTGCGCTCGGTCGTTCGGCTGCGGCGAGCGGTATCAGCTCACTCAAAGGCGGTAATACGGTTAT
CCACAGAATCAGGGGATAACGCAGGAAAGAACATGTGAGCAAAAGGCCAGCAAAAGGCCAGGAACCGTAA
AAAGGCCGCGTTGCTGGCGTTTTTCCATAGGCTCCGCCCCCCTGACGAGCATCACAAAAATCGACGCTCA
AGTCAGAGGTGGCGAAACCCGACAGGACTATAAAGATACCAGGCGTTTCCCCCTGGAAGCTCCCTCGTGC
GCTCTCCTGTTCCGACCCTGCCGCTTACCGGATACCTGTCCGCCTTTCTCCCTTCGGGAAGCGTGGCGCT
TTCTCATAGCTCACGCTGTAGGTATCTCAGTTCGGTGTAGGTCGTTCGCTCCAAGCTGGGCTGTGTGCAC
GAACCCCCCGTTCAGCCCGACCGCTGCGCCTTATCCGGTAACTATCGTCTTGAGTCCAACCCGGTAAGAC
ACGACTTATCGCCACTGGCAGCAGCCACTGGTAACAGGATTAGCAGAGCGAGGTATGTAGGCGGTGCTAC
AGAGTTCTTGAAGTGGTGGCCTAACTACGGCTACACTAGAAGAACAGTATTTGGTATCTGCGCTCTGCTG
AAGCCAGTTACCTTCGGAAAAAGAGTTGGTAGCTCTTGATCCGGCAAACAAACCACCGCTGGTAGCGGTG
GTTTTTTTGTTTGCAAGCAGCAGATTACGCGCAGAAAAAAAGGATCTCAAGAAGATCCTTTGATCTTTTC
TACGGGGTCTGACGCTCAGTGGAACGAAAACTCACGTTAAGGGATTTTGGTCATGAGATTATCAAAAAGG
ATCTTCACCTAGATCCTTTTAAATTAAAAATGAAGTTTTAAATCAATCTAAAGTATATATGAGTAAACTT
GGTCTGACAGTTACCAATGCTTAATCAGTGAGGCACCTATCTCAGCGATCTGTCTATTTCGTTCATCCAT
AGTTGCCTGACTCCCCGTCGTGTAGATAACTACGATACGGGAGGGCTTACCATCTGGCCCCAGTGCTGCA
ATGATACCGCGAGACCCACGCTCACCGGCTCCAGATTTATCAGCAATAAACCAGCCAGCCGGAAGGGCCG
AGCGCAGAAGTGGTCCTGCAACTTTATCCGCCTCCATCCAGTCTATTAATTGTTGCCGGGAAGCTAGAGT
AAGTAGTTCGCCAGTTAATAGTTTGCGCAACGTTGTTGCCATTGCTACAGGCATCGTGGTGTCACGCTCG
TCGTTTGGTATGGCTTCATTCAGCTCCGGTTCCCAACGATCAAGGCGAGTTACATGATCCCCCATGTTGT
GCAAAAAAGCGGTTAGCTCCTTCGGTCCTCCGATCGTTGTCAGAAGTAAGTTGGCCGCAGTGTTATCACT
CATGGTTATGGCAGCACTGCATAATTCTCTTACTGTCATGCCATCCGTAAGATGCTTTTCTGTGACTGGT
GAGTACTCAACCAAGTCATTCTGAGAATAGTGTATGCGGCGACCGAGTTGCTCTTGCCCGGCGTCAATAC
GGGATAATACCGCGCCACATAGCAGAACTTTAAAAGTGCTCATCATTGGAAAACGTTCTTCGGGGCGAAA
ACTCTCAAGGATCTTACCGCTGTTGAGATCCAGTTCGATGTAACCCACTCGTGCACCCAACTGATCTTCA
GCATCTTTTACTTTCACCAGCGTTTCTGGGTGAGCAAAAACAGGAAGGCAAAATGCCGCAAAAAAGGGAA
TAAGGGCGACACGGAAATGTTGAATACTCATACTCTTCCTTTTTCAATATTATTGAAGCATTTATCAGGG
TTATTGTCTCATGAGCGGATACATATTTGAATGTATTTAGAAAAATAAACAAATAGGGGTTCCGCGCACA
TTTCCCCGAAAAGTGCCACCTGACGTCGACGGATCGGGAGATCTCCCGATCCCCTATGGTGCACTCTCAG
TACAATCTGCTCTGATGCCGCATAGTTAAGCCAGTATCTGCTCCCTGCTTGTGTGTTGGAGGTCGCTGAG
TAGTGCGCGAGCAAAATTTAAGCTACAACAAGGCAAGGCTTGACCGACAATTGCATGAAGAATCTGCTTA
GGGTTAGGCGTTTTGCGCTGCTTCGCGATGTACGGGCCAGATATACGCGTT
Features (pLannotate 1.2.2; 38 found; start..end, strand, type, name):
      1..380     +  enhancer       CMV enhancer: human cytomegalovirus immediate early enhancer
    381..580     +  promoter       CMV promoter: human cytomegalovirus (CMV) immediate early promoter
    598..778     +  LTR            5' LTR (truncated): truncated 5' long terminal repeat (LTR) from HIV-1
    825..950     +  misc_feature   HIV-1 Ψ: packaging signal of human immunodeficiency virus type 1
    934..1297    +  CDS            HIV-1 gag (fragment): gag protein from human immunodeficiency virus 1; gag
   1443..1676    +  misc_feature   RRE: The Rev response element (RRE) of HIV-1 allows for Rev-dependent mRNA export from the nucleus to the cytoplasm.
   2053..2153    +  CDS            Rev (fragment): human immunodeficiency virus 1 (HIV-1) Rev protein; rev; enhances nuclear export of unspliced and incompletely spliced viral mRNAs
   2203..2320    +  misc_feature   cPPT/CTS: central polypurine tract and central termination sequence of HIV-1
   2364..2397    +  protein_bind   loxP: Cre-mediated recombination occurs in the 8-bp core sequence (GCATACAT). Cre recombinase
   2408..2483    -  misc_RNA       gRNA scaffold: guide RNA scaffold for the Streptococcus pyogenes CRISPR/Cas9 system
   2512..2752    -  promoter       U6 promoter: RNA polymerase III promoter for human U6 snRNA
   2785..3996    +  promoter       UbC promoter: human ubiquitin C promoter
   4007..4025    -  misc_feature   MCS (fragment): pUC18/19 multiple cloning site
   4034..4099    +  CDS            3xFLAG: three tandem FLAG® epitope tags, followed by an enterokinase cleavage site
   4136..8239    +  CDS            Cas9: Cas9 (Csn1) endonuclease from the Streptococcus pyogenes Type II CRISPR/Cas system generates RNA-guided double strand breaks in DNA
   8306..8500    +  CDS            KRAB: Krüppel-associated box (KRAB) transcriptional repression domain from the human zinc finger protein ZNF10 (Margolin et al., 1994)
   8654..9367    +  CDS            EGFP: EGFP is a basic (constitutively fluorescent) green fluorescent protein published in 1996, derived from Aequorea victoria. It is reported to be a rapidly-maturing weak dimer with moderate acid sensitivity.
   9383..9416    +  protein_bind   loxP: Cre-mediated recombination occurs in the 8-bp core sequence (GCATACAT). Cre recombinase
   9417..9441    +  misc_feature   MCS (fragment): pBluescript multiple cloning site
   9441..10029   +  misc_feature   WPRE: woodchuck hepatitis virus posttranscriptional regulatory element
   9966..10547   +  CDS            nef (fragment): NEF_HV1H2 - Experimental evidence at protein level: Swiss-Prot protein existence level 1. Extracellular Nef protein targets CD4(+) T-lymphocytes for apoptosis by interacting with CXCR4 surface receptors. From Human immunodeficiency virus type 1 group M subtype B (isolate HXB2) (HIV-1).
  10554..10734   +  LTR            5' LTR (truncated): truncated 5' long terminal repeat (LTR) from HIV-1
  10766..10990   +  polyA_signal   bGH poly(A) signal: bovine growth hormone polyadenylation signal
  10994..11015   +  promoter       SV40 promoter (fragment): SV40 enhancer and early promoter
  11036..11464   +  rep_origin     f1 ori (sequence partly withheld): f1 bacteriophage origin of replication; arrow indicates direction of (+) strand synthesis
  11478..11807   +  promoter       SV40 promoter: SV40 enhancer and early promoter
  11855..11902   +  promoter       EM7 promoter: synthetic bacterial promoter&nbsp
  11921..12295   +  CDS            BleoR: antibiotic-binding protein; Sh ble from Streptoalloteichus hindustanus; confers resistance to bleomycin, phleomycin, and Zeocin™
  12305..12430   +  CDS            ble (fragment): BLE_KLEPN - Experimental evidence at protein level: Swiss-Prot protein existence level 1. Binding protein with a strong affinity to the bleomycin family of antibiotics. Binds to CL990; an antimitotic-antibiotic compound. From Klebsiella pneumoniae.
  12425..12546   +  polyA_signal   SV40 poly(A) signal: SV40 polyadenylation signal
  12617..12639   -  protein_bind   lac operator (fragment): The lac repressor binds to the lac operator to inhibit transcription in E. coli. This inhibition can be relieved by adding lactose or isopropyl-β-D-thiogalactopyranoside (IPTG). lac repressor encoded by lacI
  12643..12673   -  promoter       lac promoter: promoter for the E. coli lac operon
  12688..12709   -  protein_bind   CAP binding site: CAP binding activates transcription in the presence of cAMP. E. coli catabolite activator protein
  12722..12814   -  CDS            lacI (fragment): lac repressor; lacI; The lac repressor binds to the lac operator to inhibit transcription in E. coli. This inhibition can be relieved by adding lactose or isopropyl-β-D-thiogalactopyranoside (IPTG).
  12997..13585   -  rep_origin     ori: high-copy-number ColE1/pMB1/pBR322/pUC origin of replication
  13756..14616   -  CDS            AmpR: β-lactamase; bla; confers resistance to ampicillin, carbenicillin, and related antibiotics
  14617..14721   -  promoter       AmpR promoter: bla
  14780..14832   -  misc_feature   bom (fragment): basis of mobility region from pBR322
