[The description below was written by a language model from this plasmid's Addgene catalogue record and pLannotate feature annotations shown in this document.]
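Description:
pLV-hU6-FOXP2_sgRNA1-hUbC-dCas9-KRAB-T2a-GFP is an all-in-one, roughly 15 kb lentiviral CRISPR interference vector carrying a 20-bp guide against human FOXP2, inserted by Golden Gate cloning into an established dCas9-KRAB lentiviral backbone. It is propagated in E. coli through a high-copy ColE1/pUC-type origin with ampicillin selection. The plasmid backbone also carries an f1 origin and an SV40/EM7-driven bleomycin/Zeocin resistance cassette that lies outside the viral genome. A CMV enhancer/promoter fused to a truncated HIV-1 5' LTR drives transcription of the viral genomic RNA. That transcript includes the Ψ packaging signal, RRE and cPPT/CTS, with WPRE, a truncated 3' LTR and a bGH polyadenylation signal downstream.

Within the provirus there are two expression units. A human U6 (Pol III) promoter, placed in antisense orientation relative to the rest of the viral genome, transcribes the FOXP2 spacer joined to the S. pyogenes guide RNA scaffold. A human ubiquitin C promoter drives a 3xFLAG-tagged Cas9 fused to the ZNF10 KRAB repression domain, followed by EGFP. The automated annotation labels the nuclease simply as Cas9, and the T2A peptide is not annotated at all. The plasmid name indicates the catalytically dead dCas9 form and a T2A link, so GFP would be produced as a separate protein that marks transduced cells. Two loxP sites flank the region from the guide cassette through EGFP, which would in principle permit Cre-mediated excision.

The guide recruits dCas9-KRAB to the FOXP2 locus to silence transcription without cutting DNA. The associated publication concerns human thalamocortical organoid models.
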