Addgene plasmid #231022: pLV-hU6-FOXP2_sgRNA1-hUbC-dCas9-KRAB-T2a-GFP
Purpose: All-in-one lentiviral vector (Gersbach lab design) for CRISPRi targeting FOXP2
Depositing lab: Tomasz Nowakowski. Depositing organization: University of California, San Francisco (UCSF). Publication: Thalamocortical organoids enable in vitro modeling of 22q11.2 microdeletion associated with neuropsychiatric disorders. Shin D, Kim CN, Ross J, Hennick KM, Wu SR, Paranjape N, Leonard R, Wang JC, Keefe MG, Pavlovic BJ, Donohue KC, Moreau C, Wigdor EM, Larson HH, Allen DE, Cadwell CR, Bhaduri A, Popova G, Bearden CE, Pollen AA, Jacquemont S, Sanders SJ, Haussler D, Wiita AP, Frost NA, Sohal VS, Nowakowski TJ. Cell Stem Cell. 2024 Mar 7;31(3):421-432.e8. doi: 10.1016/j.stem.2024.01.010. Epub 2024 Feb 20. PubMed 38382530.
Backbone
  Vector backbone: Addgene #71237
  Backbone manufacturer: Charles Gersbach
  Backbone size w/o insert (bp): 14962
  Total vector size (bp): 14982
  Vector type: Mammalian Expression, Lentiviral, CRISPR
Growth in bacteria
  Bacterial resistance: Ampicillin, 100 μg/mL
  Growth temperature: 37°C
  Growth strain: NEB Stable
  Copy number: High Copy
Gene/Insert
  Gene/Insert name: FOXP2 sgRNA
  Species: H. sapiens (human)
  Insert size (bp): 20
  Promoter: U6
  Cloning method: Golden Gate
  Sequencing primers: 5′ GACTATCATATGCTTACCGT
Terms and licenses: Academic/Nonprofit Terms; Industry Terms: Not Available to Industry
How to cite: pLV-hU6-FOXP2_sgRNA1-hUbC-dCas9-KRAB-T2a-GFP was a gift from Tomasz Nowakowski (Addgene plasmid # 231022 ; http://n2t.net/addgene:231022 ; RRID:Addgene_231022)
